Addgene plasmid #71708: pCDH-CB1-HIF2a-GFP-T2A-Puro
Purpose: Lentiviral expression of HIF2A-GFP
Depositing lab: Eric Jonasch & Xiande Liu. Depositing organization: University of Texas MD Anderson Cancer Center. Publication: Autophagy mediates HIF2alpha degradation and suppresses renal tumorigenesis. Liu XD, Yao J, Tripathi DN, Ding Z, Xu Y, Sun M, Zhang J, Bai S, German P, Hoang A, Zhou L, Jonasch D, Zhang X, Conti CJ, Efstathiou E, Tannir NM, Eissa NT, Mills GB, Walker CL, Jonasch E. Oncogene. 2015 May 7;34(19):2450-60. doi: 10.1038/onc.2014.199. Epub 2014 Jul 7. PubMed 24998849.
Backbone
  Vector backbone: pCDH
  Vector type: Mammalian Expression, Lentiviral
  Selectable markers: Puromycin
Growth in bacteria
  Bacterial resistance: Ampicillin, 100 μg/mL
  Growth temperature: 37°C
  Growth strain: NEB Stable
  Copy number: High Copy
Gene/Insert
  Gene/Insert name: HIF2A (alt name: EPAS1)
  Species: H. sapiens (human)
  Entrez Gene: EPAS1 (a.k.a. ECYT4, HIF2A, HLF, MOP2, PASD2, bHLHe73)
  Tag / fusion protein: HA (N terminal on insert); EGFP (C terminal on insert)
  Cloning method: Unknown
  Sequencing primers: 5′ pcDL-F (GTTGCCTTTACTTCTAGGCCT); 3′ EGFP-N
Terms and licenses: Academic/Nonprofit Terms; Industry Terms: Not Available to Industry
How to cite: pCDH-CB1-HIF2a-GFP-T2A-Puro was a gift from Eric Jonasch & Xiande Liu (Addgene plasmid # 71708 ; http://n2t.net/addgene:71708 ; RRID:Addgene_71708)
