[The description below was written by a language model from this plasmid's Addgene catalogue record and pLannotate feature annotations shown in this document.]
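Description:
pCDH-CB1-HIF2a-GFP-T2A-Puro is a 10.7 kb lentiviral transfer plasmid built on the pCDH backbone for expressing a fluorescently tagged human HIF2A (EPAS1) in mammalian cells. In bacteria it is maintained through a high-copy ColE1/pUC-type origin and an ampicillin resistance gene. The viral portion has the layout of a third-generation HIV-1 vector. An RSV promoter replaces the upstream part of the 5' LTR to drive genomic RNA production in packaging cells. It is followed by the Ψ packaging signal with a gag fragment, the Rev response element, an env fragment and the cPPT/CTS element that aids nuclear import. A truncated 3' LTR closes the provirus, followed by an SV40 polyadenylation signal and SV40 origin.

The internal expression cassette uses a hybrid promoter made of a CMV enhancer fragment and the chicken β-actin promoter, followed by a modified SV40 intron. This drives the EPAS1 coding sequence, which is followed almost immediately by EGFP, consistent with a C-terminal fusion. The catalogue entry also lists an N-terminal HA tag, which the feature table does not annotate separately. Downstream, the puromycin N-acetyltransferase gene lies a short distance after EGFP. The plasmid name indicates that a T2A self-cleaving peptide links the two, so a single transcript would yield both HIF2A-GFP and the resistance enzyme, although the T2A itself is not annotated. A WPRE after the cassette enhances transcript stability and expression.

The stated purpose is lentiviral expression of HIF2A-GFP. Transduced cells can be selected with puromycin, and the fusion protein can be followed by its green fluorescence. The associated publication concerns autophagy-mediated HIF2α degradation in renal tumorigenesis.
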