Features (pLannotate 1.2.2; 28 found; start..end, strand, type, name):
      6..227     +  promoter       RSV promoter: Rous sarcoma virus enhancer/promoter
    234..414     +  LTR            5' LTR (truncated): truncated 5' long terminal repeat (LTR) from HIV-1
    458..583     +  misc_feature   HIV-1 Ψ: packaging signal of human immunodeficiency virus type 1
    567..905     +  CDS            HIV-1 gag (fragment): gag protein from human immunodeficiency virus 1; gag
   1025..1361    +  ncRNA          RRE: Accession: RF00036 - HIV Rev response element
   1397..1786    +  CDS            env (fragment): ENV_HV1H2 - Experimental evidence at protein level: Swiss-Prot protein existence level 1. [Transmembrane protein gp41]: Acts as a class I viral fusion protein. Under the current model, the protein has at least 3 conformational states: pre-fusion native state, pre-hairpin intermediate state, and post-fusion hairpin state. During fusion of viral and target intracellular membranes, the coiled coil regions (heptad repeats) assume a trimer-of-hairpins structure, positioning the fusion peptide in close proximity to the C-terminal region of the ectodomain. The formation of this structure appears to d
   1798..1915    +  misc_feature   cPPT/CTS: central polypurine tract and central termination sequence of HIV-1
   1941..2219    +  enhancer       CMV enhancer (fragment): human cytomegalovirus immediate early enhancer
   2226..2495    +  promoter       chicken β-actin promoter: No description available
   2567..2663    +  intron         SV40 intron: modified SV40 intron with splice donor and acceptor sites
   2791..5400    +  CDS            EPAS1: EPAS1_HUMAN - Also known as BHLHE73, HIF2A, MOP2, PASD2. Experimental evidence at protein level: Swiss-Prot protein existence level 1. Transcription factor involved in the induction of oxygen regulated genes. Heterodimerizes with ARNT; heterodimer binds to core DNA sequence 5'-TACGTG-3' within the hypoxia response element (HRE) of target gene promoters (By similarity). Regulates the vascular endothelial growth factor (VEGF) expression and seems to be implicated in the development of blood vessels and the tubular system of lung. May also play a role in the formation of the endothelium that give
   5407..6123    +  CDS            EGFP: EGFP is a basic (constitutively fluorescent) green fluorescent protein published in 1996, derived from Aequorea victoria. It is reported to be a rapidly-maturing weak dimer with moderate acid sensitivity.
   6193..6792    +  CDS            PuroR: puromycin N-acetyltransferase; pac from Streptomyces alboniger; confers resistance to puromycin
   6805..7393    +  misc_feature   WPRE: woodchuck hepatitis virus posttranscriptional regulatory element
   7388..7495    +  CDS            nef (fragment): NEF_SIVS4 - Experimental evidence at protein level: Swiss-Prot protein existence level 1. Interferes with TCR signaling from the cell membrane. Interacts with CD247/TCRZ (TCR zeta chain) and exert potent down- regulation of cell surface TCR/CD3 complexes. From Simian immunodeficiency virus (isolate F236/smH4) (SIV-sm) (Simian immunodeficiency virus sooty mangabey monkey).
   7520..7700    +  LTR            5' LTR (truncated): truncated 5' long terminal repeat (LTR) from HIV-1
   7772..7893    +  polyA_signal   SV40 poly(A) signal: SV40 polyadenylation signal
   7912..8047    +  rep_origin     SV40 ori: SV40 origin of replication
   8107..8129    -  protein_bind   lac operator (fragment): The lac repressor binds to the lac operator to inhibit transcription in E. coli. This inhibition can be relieved by adding lactose or isopropyl-β-D-thiogalactopyranoside (IPTG). lac repressor encoded by lacI
   8133..8163    -  promoter       lac promoter: promoter for the E. coli lac operon
   8178..8199    -  protein_bind   CAP binding site: CAP binding activates transcription in the presence of cAMP. E. coli catabolite activator protein
   8212..8304    -  CDS            lacI (fragment): lac repressor; lacI; The lac repressor binds to the lac operator to inhibit transcription in E. coli. This inhibition can be relieved by adding lactose or isopropyl-β-D-thiogalactopyranoside (IPTG).
   8487..9075    -  rep_origin     ori: high-copy-number ColE1/pMB1/pBR322/pUC origin of replication
   9246..10106   -  CDS            AmpR: β-lactamase; bla; confers resistance to ampicillin, carbenicillin, and related antibiotics
  10107..10211   -  promoter       AmpR promoter: bla
  10306..10341   +  CDS            rop (fragment): Rop protein, which maintains plasmids at low copy number; rop
  10443..10542   +  misc_feature   bom (fragment): basis of mobility region from pBR322
  10548..10702   -  CDS            lacZα (fragment): LacZα fragment of β-galactosidase; lacZ fragment
>Addgene plasmid #71708 | pCDH-CB1-HIF2a-GFP-T2A-Puro | depositor full sequence | sequence record 133880 | pCDH-CB1-HIF2a-GFP-T2A-Puro sequence 10710 bps
ACGCGTGTAGTCTTATGCAATACTCTTGTAGTCTTGCAACATGGTAACGATGAGTTAGCAACATGCCTTA
CAAGGAGAGAAAAAGCACCGTGCATGCCGATTGGTGGAAGTAAGGTGGTACGATCGTGCCTTATTAGGAA
GGCAACAGACGGGTCTGACATGGATTGGACGAACCACTGAATTGCCGCATTGCAGAGATATTGTATTTAA
GTGCCTAGCTCGATACAATAAACGGGTCTCTCTGGTTAGACCAGATCTGAGCCTGGGAGCTCTCTGGCTA
ACTAGGGAACCCACTGCTTAAGCCTCAATAAAGCTTGCCTTGAGTGCTTCAAGTAGTGTGTGCCCGTCTG
TTGTGTGACTCTGGTAACTAGAGATCCCTCAGACCCTTTTAGTCAGTGTGGAAAATCTCTAGCAGTGGCG
CCCGAACAGGGACCTGAAAGCGAAAGGGAAACCAGAGCTCTCTCGACGCAGGACTCGGCTTGCTGAAGCG
CGCACGGCAAGAGGCGAGGGGCGGCGACTGGTGAGTACGCCAAAAATTTTGACTAGCGGAGGCTAGAAGG
AGAGAGATGGGTGCGAGAGCGTCAGTATTAAGCGGGGGAGAATTAGATCGCGATGGGAAAAAATTCGGTT
AAGGCCAGGGGGAAAGAAAAAATATAAATTAAAACATATAGTATGGGCAAGCAGGGAGCTAGAACGATTC
GCAGTTAATCCTGGCCTGTTAGAAACATCAGAAGGCTGTAGACAAATACTGGGACAGCTACAACCATCCC
TTCAGACAGGATCAGAAGAACTTAGATCATTATATAATACAGTAGCAACCCTCTATTGTGTGCATCAAAG
GATAGAGATAAAAGACACCAAGGAAGCTTTAGACAAGATAGAGGAAGAGCAAAACAAAAGTAAGACCACC
GCACAGCAAGCGGCCACTGATCTTCAGACCTGGAGGAGGAGATATGAGGGACAATTGGAGAAGTGAATTA
TATAAATATAAAGTAGTAAAAATTGAACCATTAGGAGTAGCACCCACCAAGGCAAAGAGAAGAGTGGTGC
AGAGAGAAAAAAGAGCAGTGGGAATAGGAGCTTTGTTCCTTGGGTTCTTGGGAGCAGCAGGAAGCACTAT
GGGCGCAGCCTCAATGACGCTGACGGTACAGGCCAGACAATTATTGTCTGGTATAGTGCAGCAGCAGAAC
AATTTGCTGAGGGCTATTGAGGCGCAACAGCATCTGTTGCAACTCACAGTCTGGGGCATCAAGCAGCTCC
AGGCAAGAATCCTGGCTGTGGAAAGATACCTAAAGGATCAACAGCTCCTGGGGATTTGGGGTTGCTCTGG
AAAACTCATTTGCACCACTGCTGTGCCTTGGAATGCTAGTTGGAGTAATAAATCTCTGGAACAGATTGGA
ATCACACGACCTGGATGGAGTGGGACAGAGAAATTAACAATTACACAAGCTTAATACACTCCTTAATTGA
AGAATCGCAAAACCAGCAAGAAAAGAATGAACAAGAATTATTGGAATTAGATAAATGGGCAAGTTTGTGG
AATTGGTTTAACATAACAAATTGGCTGTGGTATATAAAATTATTCATAATGATAGTAGGAGGCTTGGTAG
GTTTAAGAATAGTTTTTGCTGTACTTTCTATAGTGAATAGAGTTAGGCAGGGATATTCACCATTATCGTT
TCAGACCCACCTCCCAACCCCGAGGGGACCCGACAGGCCCGAAGGAATAGAAGAAGAAGGTGGAGAGAGA
GACAGAGACAGATCCATTCGATTAGTGAACGGATCTCGACGGTTAACTTTTAAAAGAAAAGGGGGGATTG
GGGGGTACAGTGCAGGGGAAAGAATAGTAGACATAATAGCAACAGACATACAAACTAAAGAATTACAAAA
ACAAATTACAAAAATTCAAAATTTTATCGATTAATTAAGGTACCTCTGGTCGTTACATAACTTACGGTAA
ATGGCCCGCCTGGCTGACCGCCCAACGACCCCGCCCATTGACGTCAATAATGACGTATGTTCCCATAGTA
ACGCCAATAGGGACTTTCCATTGACGTCAATGGGTGGAGTATTTACGGTAAACTGCCCACTTGGCAGTAC
ATCAAGTGTATCATATGCCAAGTACGCCCCCTATTGACGTCAATGACGGTAAATGGCCCGCCTGGCATTA
TGCCCAGTACATGACCTTATGGGACTTTCCTACTTGGCAGTACATCTACTCGAGGCCACGTTCTGCTTCA
CTCTCCCCATCTCCCCCCCCTCCCCACCCCCAATTTTGTATTTATTTATTTTTTAATTATTTTGTGCAGC
GATGGGGGCGGGGGGGGGGGGGGGGGGGGCGCGCGCCAGGCGGGGCGGGGCGGGGCGAGGGGCGGGGCGG
GGCGAGGCGGAGAGGTGCGGCGGCAGCCAATCAGAGCGGCGCGCTCCGAAAGTTTCCTTTTATGGCGAGG
CGGCGGCGGCGGCGGCCCTATAAAAAGCGAAGCGCGCGGCGGGCGGGAGCGGGATCAGCCACCGCGGTGG
CGGCCCTAGAGTCGATCGAGGAACTGAAAAACCAGAAAGTTAACTGGTAAGTTTAGTCTTTTTGTCTTTT
ATTTCAGGTCCCGGATCCGGTGGTGGTGCAAATCAAAGAACTGCTCCTCAGTGGATGTTGCCTTTACTTC
TAGGCCTGTACGGAAGTGTTACTTCTGCTCTAAAAGCTGCGGAATTGTACCCGCGGCCGATCCACCGGTC
GCCACCATGGCTAGCTACCCCTACGACGTGCCCGACTACGCCTCCCTCGGATCCGAGGCCATGACAGCTG
ACAAGGAGAAGAAAAGGAGTAGCTCGGAGAGGAGGAAGGAGAAGTCCCGGGATGCTGCGCGGTGCCGGCG
GAGCAAGGAGACGGAGGTGTTCTATGAGCTGGCCCATGAGCTGCCTCTGCCCCACAGTGTGAGCTCCCAT
CTGGACAAGGCCTCCATCATGCGACTGGCAATCAGCTTCCTGCGAACACACAAGCTCCTCTCCTCAGTTT
GCTCTGAAAACGAGTCCGAAGCCGAAGCTGACCAGCAGATGGACAACTTGTACCTGAAAGCCTTGGAGGG
TTTCATTGCCGTGGTGACCCAAGATGGCGACATGATCTTTCTGTCAGAAAACATCAGCAAGTTCATGGGA
CTTACACAGGTGGAGCTAACAGGACATAGTATCTTTGACTTCACTCATCCCTGCGACCATGAGGAGATTC
GTGAGAACCTGAGTCTCAAAAATGGCTCTGGTTTTGGGAAAAAAAGCAAAGACATGTCCACAGAGCGGGA
CTTCTTCATGAGGATGAAGTGCACGGTCACCAACAGAGGCCGTACTGTCAACCTCAAGTCAGCCACCTGG
AAGGTCTTGCACTGCACGGGCCAGGTGAAAGTCTACAACAACTGCCCTCCTCACAATAGTCTGTGTGGCT
ACAAGGAGCCCCTGCTGTCCTGCCTCATCATCATGTGTGAACCAATCCAGCACCCATCCCACATGGACAT
CCCCCTGGATAGCAAGACCTTCCTGAGCCGCCACAGCATGGACATGAAGTTCACCTACTGTGATGACAGA
ATCACAGAACTGATTGGTTACCACCCTGAGGAGCTGCTTGGCCGCTCAGCCTATGAATTCTACCATGCGC
TAGACTCCGAGAACATGACCAAGAGTCACCAGAACTTGTGCACCAAGGGTCAGGTAGTAAGTGGCCAGTA
CCGGATGCTCGCAAAGCATGGGGGCTACGTGTGGCTGGAGACCCAGGGGACGGTCATCTACAACCCTCGC
AACCTGCAGCCCCAGTGCATCATGTGTGTCAACTACGTCCTGAGTGAGATTGAGAAGAATGACGTGGTGT
TCTCCATGGACCAGACTGAATCCCTGTTCAAGCCCCACCTGATGGCCATGAACAGCATCTTTGATAGCAG
TGGCAAGGGGGCTGTGTCTGAGAAGAGTAACTTCCTATTCACCAAGCTAAAGGAGGAGCCCGAGGAGCTG
GCCCAGCTGGCTCCCACCCCAGGAGACGCCATCATCTCTCTGGATTTCGGGAATCAGAACTTCGAGGAGT
CCTCAGCCTATGGCAAGGCCATCCTGCCCCCGAGCCAGCCATGGGCCACGGAGTTGAGGAGCCACAGCAC
CCAGAGCGAGGCTGGGAGCCTGCCTGCCTTCACCGTGCCCCAGGCAGCTGCCCCGGGCAGCACCACCCCC
AGTGCCACCAGCAGCAGCAGCAGCTGCTCCACGCCCAATAGCCCTGAAGACTATTACACATCTTTGGATA
ACGACCTGAAGATTGAAGTGATTGAGAAGCTCTTCGCCATGGACACAGAGGCCAAGGACCAATGCAGTAC
CCAGACGGATTTCAATGAGCTGGACTTGGAGACACTGGCACCCTATATCCCCATGGACGGGGAAGACTTC
CAGCTAAGCCCCATCTGCCCCGAGGAGCGGCTCTTGGCGGAGAACCCACAGTCCACCCCCCAGCACTGCT
TCAGTGCCATGACAAACATCTTCCAGCCACTGGCCCCTGTAGCCCCGCACAGTCCCTTCCTCCTGGACAA
GTTTCAGCAGCAGCTGGAGAGCAAGAAGACAGAGCCCGAGCACCGGCCCATGTCCTCCATCTTCTTTGAT
GCCGGAAGCAAAGCATCCCTGCCACCGTGCTGTGGCCAGGCCAGCACCCCTCTCTCTTCCATGGGGGGCA
GATCCAATACCCAGTGGCCCCCAGATCCACCATTACATTTTGGGCCCACAAAGTGGGCCGTCGGGGATCA
GCGCACAGAGTTCTTGGGAGCAGCGCCGTTGGGGCCCCCTGTCTCTCCACCCCATGTCTCCACCTTCAAG
ACAAGGTCTGCAAAGGGTTTTGGGGCTCGAGGCCCAGACGTGCTGAGTCCGGCCATGGTAGCCCTCTCCA
ACAAGCTGAAGCTGAAGCGACAGCTGGAGTATGAAGAGCAAGCCTTCCAGGACCTGAGCGGGGGGGACCC
ACCTGGTGGCAGCACCTCACATTTGATGTGGAAACGGATGAAGAACCTCAGGGGTGGGAGCTGCCCTTTG
ATGCCGGACAAGCCACTGAGCGCAAATGTACCCAATGATAAGTTCACCCAAAACCCCATGAGGGGCCTGG
GCCATCCCCTGAGACATCTGCCGCTGCCACAGCCTCCATCTGCCATCAGTCCCGGGGAGAACAGCAAGAG
CAGGTTCCCCCCACAGTGCTACGCCACCCAGTACCAGGACTACAGCCTGTCGTCAGCCCACAAGGTGTCA
GGCATGGCAAGCCGGCTGCTCGGGCCCTCATTTGAGTCCTACCTGCTGCCCGAACTGACCAGATATGACT
GTGAGGTGAACGTGCCCGTGCTGGGAAGCTCCACGCTCCTGCAAGGAGGGGACCTCCTCAGAGCCCTGGA
CCAGGCCACCAAGCTTATGGTGAGCAAGGGCGAGGAGCTGTTCACCGGGGTGGTGCCCATCCTGGTCGAG
CTGGACGGCGACGTAAACGGCCACAAGTTCAGCGTGTCCGGCGAGGGCGAGGGCGATGCCACCTACGGCA
AGCTGACCCTGAAGTTCATCTGCACCACCGGCAAGCTGCCCGTGCCCTGGCCCACCCTCGTGACCACCCT
GACCTACGGCGTGCAGTGCTTCAGCCGCTACCCCGACCACATGAAGCAGCACGACTTCTTCAAGTCCGCC
ATGCCCGAAGGCTACGTCCAGGAGCGCACCATCTTCTTCAAGGACGACGGCAACTACAAGACCCGCGCCG
AGGTGAAGTTCGAGGGCGACACCCTGGTGAACCGCATCGAGCTGAAGGGCATCGACTTCAAGGAGGACGG
CAACATCCTGGGGCACAAGCTGGAGTACAACTACAACAGCCACAACGTCTATATCATGGCCGACAAGCAG
AAGAACGGCATCAAGGTGAACTTCAAGATCCGCCACAACATCGAGGACGGCAGCGTGCAGCTCGCCGACC
ACTACCAGCAGAACACCCCCATCGGCGACGGCCCCGTGCTGCTGCCCGACAACCACTACCTGAGCACCCA
GTCCGCCCTGAGCAAAGACCCCAACGAGAAGCGCGATCACATGGTCCTGCTGGAGTTCGTGACCGCCGCC
GGGATCACTCTCGGCATGGACGAGCTGTACAAGGTCGACGGCAGTGGAGAGGGCAGAGGAAGTCTGCTAA
CATGCGGTGACGTCGAGGAGAATCCTGGCCCAATGACCGAGTACAAGCCCACGGTGCGCCTCGCCACCCG
CGACGACGTCCCCAGGGCCGTACGCACCCTCGCCGCCGCGTTCGCCGACTACCCCGCCACGCGCCACACC
GTCGATCCGGACCGCCACATCGAGCGGGTCACCGAGCTGCAAGAACTCTTCCTCACGCGCGTCGGGCTCG
ACATCGGCAAGGTGTGGGTCGCGGACGACGGCGCCGCGGTGGCGGTCTGGACCACGCCGGAGAGCGTCGA
AGCGGGGGCGGTGTTCGCCGAGATCGGCCCGCGCATGGCCGAGTTGAGCGGTTCCCGGCTGGCCGCGCAG
CAACAGATGGAAGGCCTCCTGGCGCCGCACCGGCCCAAGGAGCCCGCGTGGTTCCTGGCCACCGTCGGCG
TCTCGCCCGACCACCAGGGCAAGGGTCTGGGCAGCGCCGTCGTGCTCCCCGGAGTGGAGGCGGCCGAGCG
CGCCGGGGTGCCCGCCTTCCTGGAGACCTCCGCGCCCCGCAACCTCCCCTTCTACGAGCGGCTCGGCTTC
ACCGTCACCGCCGACGTCGAGGTGCCCGAAGGACCGCGCACCTGGTGCATGACCCGCAAGCCCGGTGCCT
GAGAATTCGTCGACAATCAACCTCTGGATTACAAAATTTGTGAAAGATTGACTGGTATTCTTAACTATGT
TGCTCCTTTTACGCTATGTGGATACGCTGCTTTAATGCCTTTGTATCATGCTATTGCTTCCCGTATGGCT
TTCATTTTCTCCTCCTTGTATAAATCCTGGTTGCTGTCTCTTTATGAGGAGTTGTGGCCCGTTGTCAGGC
AACGTGGCGTGGTGTGCACTGTGTTTGCTGACGCAACCCCCACTGGTTGGGGCATTGCCACCACCTGTCA
GCTCCTTTCCGGGACTTTCGCTTTCCCCCTCCCTATTGCCACGGCGGAACTCATCGCCGCCTGCCTTGCC
CGCTGCTGGACAGGGGCTCGGCTGTTGGGCACTGACAATTCCGTGGTGTTGTCGGGGAAATCATCGTCCT
TTCCTTGGCTGCTCGCCTGTGTTGCCACCTGGATTCTGCGCGGGACGTCCTTCTGCTACGTCCCTTCGGC
CCTCAATCCAGCGGACCTTCCTTCCCGCGGCCTGCTGCCGGCTCTGCGGCCTCTTCCGCGTCTTCGCCTT
CGCCCTCAGACGAGTCGGATCTCCCTTTGGGCCGCCTCCCCGCCTGGTACCTTTAAGACCAATGACTTAC
AAGGCAGCTGTAGATCTTAGCCACTTTTTAAAAGAAAAGGGGGGACTGGAAGGGCTAATTCACTCCCAAC
GAAAATAAGATCTGCTTTTTGCTTGTACTGGGTCTCTCTGGTTAGACCAGATCTGAGCCTGGGAGCTCTC
TGGCTAACTAGGGAACCCACTGCTTAAGCCTCAATAAAGCTTGCCTTGAGTGCTTCAAGTAGTGTGTGCC
CGTCTGTTGTGTGACTCTGGTAACTAGAGATCCCTCAGACCCTTTTAGTCAGTGTGGAAAATCTCTAGCA
GTAGTAGTTCATGTCATCTTATTATTCAGTATTTATAACTTGCAAAGAAATGAATATCAGAGAGTGAGAG
GAACTTGTTTATTGCAGCTTATAATGGTTACAAATAAAGCAATAGCATCACAAATTTCACAAATAAAGCA
TTTTTTTCACTGCATTCTAGTTGTGGTTTGTCCAAACTCATCAATGTATCTTATCATGTCTGGCTCTAGC
TATCCCGCCCCTAACTCCGCCCAGTTCCGCCCATTCTCCGCCCCATGGCTGACTAATTTTTTTTATTTAT
GCAGAGGCCGAGGCCGCCTCGGCCTCTGAGCTATTCCAGAAGTAGTGAGGAGGCTTTTTTGGAGGCCTAG
ACTTTTGCAGAGACGGCCCAAATTCGTAATCATGGTCATAGCTGTTTCCTGTGTGAAATTGTTATCCGCT
CACAATTCCACACAACATACGAGCCGGAAGCATAAAGTGTAAAGCCTGGGGTGCCTAATGAGTGAGCTAA
CTCACATTAATTGCGTTGCGCTCACTGCCCGCTTTCCAGTCGGGAAACCTGTCGTGCCAGCTGCATTAAT
GAATCGGCCAACGCGCGGGGAGAGGCGGTTTGCGTATTGGGCGCTCTTCCGCTTCCTCGCTCACTGACTC
GCTGCGCTCGGTCGTTCGGCTGCGGCGAGCGGTATCAGCTCACTCAAAGGCGGTAATACGGTTATCCACA
GAATCAGGGGATAACGCAGGAAAGAACATGTGAGCAAAAGGCCAGCAAAAGGCCAGGAACCGTAAAAAGG
CCGCGTTGCTGGCGTTTTTCCATAGGCTCCGCCCCCCTGACGAGCATCACAAAAATCGACGCTCAAGTCA
GAGGTGGCGAAACCCGACAGGACTATAAAGATACCAGGCGTTTCCCCCTGGAAGCTCCCTCGTGCGCTCT
CCTGTTCCGACCCTGCCGCTTACCGGATACCTGTCCGCCTTTCTCCCTTCGGGAAGCGTGGCGCTTTCTC
ATAGCTCACGCTGTAGGTATCTCAGTTCGGTGTAGGTCGTTCGCTCCAAGCTGGGCTGTGTGCACGAACC
CCCCGTTCAGCCCGACCGCTGCGCCTTATCCGGTAACTATCGTCTTGAGTCCAACCCGGTAAGACACGAC
TTATCGCCACTGGCAGCAGCCACTGGTAACAGGATTAGCAGAGCGAGGTATGTAGGCGGTGCTACAGAGT
TCTTGAAGTGGTGGCCTAACTACGGCTACACTAGAAGGACAGTATTTGGTATCTGCGCTCTGCTGAAGCC
AGTTACCTTCGGAAAAAGAGTTGGTAGCTCTTGATCCGGCAAACAAACCACCGCTGGTAGCGGTGGTTTT
TTTGTTTGCAAGCAGCAGATTACGCGCAGAAAAAAAGGATCTCAAGAAGATCCTTTGATCTTTTCTACGG
GGTCTGACGCTCAGTGGAACGAAAACTCACGTTAAGGGATTTTGGTCATGAGATTATCAAAAAGGATCTT
CACCTAGATCCTTTTAAATTAAAAATGAAGTTTTAAATCAATCTAAAGTATATATGAGTAAACTTGGTCT
GACAGTTACCAATGCTTAATCAGTGAGGCACCTATCTCAGCGATCTGTCTATTTCGTTCATCCATAGTTG
CCTGACTCCCCGTCGTGTAGATAACTACGATACGGGAGGGCTTACCATCTGGCCCCAGTGCTGCAATGAT
ACCGCGAGACCCACGCTCACCGGCTCCAGATTTATCAGCAATAAACCAGCCAGCCGGAAGGGCCGAGCGC
AGAAGTGGTCCTGCAACTTTATCCGCCTCCATCCAGTCTATTAATTGTTGCCGGGAAGCTAGAGTAAGTA
GTTCGCCAGTTAATAGTTTGCGCAACGTTGTTGCCATTGCTACAGGCATCGTGGTGTCACGCTCGTCGTT
TGGTATGGCTTCATTCAGCTCCGGTTCCCAACGATCAAGGCGAGTTACATGATCCCCCATGTTGTGCAAA
AAAGCGGTTAGCTCCTTCGGTCCTCCGATCGTTGTCAGAAGTAAGTTGGCCGCAGTGTTATCACTCATGG
TTATGGCAGCACTGCATAATTCTCTTACTGTCATGCCATCCGTAAGATGCTTTTCTGTGACTGGTGAGTA
CTCAACCAAGTCATTCTGAGAATAGTGTATGCGGCGACCGAGTTGCTCTTGCCCGGCGTCAATACGGGAT
AATACCGCGCCACATAGCAGAACTTTAAAAGTGCTCATCATTGGAAAACGTTCTTCGGGGCGAAAACTCT
CAAGGATCTTACCGCTGTTGAGATCCAGTTCGATGTAACCCACTCGTGCACCCAACTGATCTTCAGCATC
TTTTACTTTCACCAGCGTTTCTGGGTGAGCAAAAACAGGAAGGCAAAATGCCGCAAAAAAGGGAATAAGG
GCGACACGGAAATGTTGAATACTCATACTCTTCCTTTTTCAATATTATTGAAGCATTTATCAGGGTTATT
GTCTCATGAGCGGATACATATTTGAATGTATTTAGAAAAATAAACAAATAGGGGTTCCGCGCACATTTCC
CCGAAAAGTGCCACCTGACGTCTAAGAAACCATTATTATCATGACATTAACCTATAAAAATAGGCGTATC
ACGAGGCCCTTTCGTCTCGCGCGTTTCGGTGATGACGGTGAAAACCTCTGACACATGCAGCTCCCGGAGA
CGGTCACAGCTTGTCTGTAAGCGGATGCCGGGAGCAGACAAGCCCGTCAGGGCGCGTCAGCGGGTGTTGG
CGGGTGTCGGGGCTGGCTTAACTATGCGGCATCAGAGCAGATTGTACTGAGAGTGCACCATATGCGGTGT
GAAATACCGCACAGATGCGTAAGGAGAAAATACCGCATCAGGCGCCATTCGCCATTCAGGCTGCGCAACT
GTTGGGAAGGGCGATCGGTGCGGGCCTCTTCGCTATTACGCCAGCTGGCGAAAGGGGGATGTGCTGCAAG
GCGATTAAGTTGGGTAACGCCAGGGTTTTCCCAGTCACGACGTTGTAAAACGACGGCCAGTGCCAAGCTG
