>Addgene plasmid #71708 | pCDH-CB1-HIF2a-GFP-T2A-Puro | addgene partial sequence | sequence record 131419 | EGFP-N 5'-CGTCGCCGTCCAGCTCGACCAG-3'
CCTTGCTCACCATAAGCTTGGTGGCCTGGTCCAGGGCTCTGAGGAGGTCCCCTCCTTGCAGGAGCGTGGA
GCTTCCCAGCACGGGCACGTTCACCTCACAGTCATATCTGGTCAGTTCGGGCAGCAGGTAGGACTCAAAT
GAGGGCCCGAGCAGCCGGCTTGCCATGCCTGACACCTTGTGGGCTGACGACAGGCTGTAGTCCTGGTACT
GGGTGGCGTAGCACTGTGGGGGGAACCTGCTCTTGCTGTTCTCCCCGGGACTGATGGCAGATGGAGGCTG
TGGCAGCGGCAGATGTCTCAGGGGATGGCCCAGGCCCCTCATGGGGTTTTGGGTGAACTTATCATTGGGT
ACATTTGCGCTCAGTGGCTTGTCCGGCATCAAAGGGCAGCTCCCACCCCTGAGGTTCTTCATCCGTTTCC
ACATCAAATGTGAGGTGCTGCCACCAGGTGGGTCCCCCCCGCTCAGGTCCTGGAAGGCTTGCTCTTCATA
CTCCAGCTGTCGCTTCAGCTTCAGCTTGTTGGAGAGGGCTACCATGGCCGGACTCAGCACGTCTGGGCCT
CGAGCCCCAAAACCCTTTGCAGACCTTGTCTTGAAGGTGGAGACATGGGGTGGAGAGACAGGGGGCCCCA
ACGGCGCTGCTCCCAAGAACTCTGTGCGCTGATCCCCGACGGCCCACTTTGTGGGCCCAAAATGTAATGG
TGGATCTGGGGGCCACTGGGTATTGGATCTGCCCCCCATGGAAGAGAGAGGGGTGCTGGCCTGGCCACAG
CACGGTGGCAGGGATGCTTTGCTT
